>Addgene plasmid #89361 | pLL3.7m-psMEK1 | addgene full sequence | sequence record 176074 | Addgene NGS Result
ACTAGTTATTAATAGTAATCAATTACGGGGTCATTAGTTCATAGCCCATATATGGAGTTCCGCGTTACAT
AACTTACGGTAAATGGCCCGCCTGGCTGACCGCCCAACGACCCCCGCCCATTGACGTCAATAATGACGTA
TGTTCCCATAGTAACGCCAATAGGGACTTTCCATTGACGTCAATGGGTGGAGTATTTACGGTAAACTGCC
CACTTGGCAGTACATCAAGTGTATCATATGCCAAGTACGCCCCCTATTGACGTCAATGACGGTAAATGGC
CCGCCTGGCATTATGCCCAGTACATGACCTTATGGGACTTTCCTACTTGGCAGTACATCTACGTATTAGT
CATCGCTATTACCATGGTGATGCGGTTTTGGCAGTACATCAATGGGCGTGGATAGCGGTTTGACTCACGG
GGATTTCCAAGTCTCCACCCCATTGACGTCAATGGGAGTTTGTTTTGGCACCAAAATCAACGGGACTTTC
CAAAATGTCGTAACAACTCCGCCCCATTGACGCAAATGGGCGGTAGGCGTGTACGGTGGGAGGTCTATAT
AAGCAGCGCGTTTTGCCTGTACTGGGTCTCTCTGGTTAGACCAGATCTGAGCCTGGGAGCTCTCTGGCTA
ACTAGGGAACCCACTGCTTAAGCCTCAATAAAGCTTGCCTTGAGTGCTTCAAGTAGTGTGTGCCCGTCTG
TTGTGTGACTCTGGTAACTAGAGATCCCTCAGACCCTTTTAGTCAGTGTGGAAAATCTCTAGCAGTGGCG
CCCGAACAGGGACTTGAAAGCGAAAGGGAAACCAGAGGAGCTCTCTCGACGCAGGACTCGGCTTGCTGAA
GCGCGCACGGCAAGAGGCGAGGGGCGGCGACTGGTGAGTACGCCAAAAATTTTGACTAGCGGAGGCTAGA
AGGAGAGAGATGGGTGCGAGAGCGTCAGTATTAAGCGGGGGAGAATTAGATCGCGATGGGAAAAAATTCG
GTTAAGGCCAGGGGGAAAGAAAAAATATAAATTAAAACATATAGTATGGGCAAGCAGGGAGCTAGAACGA
TTCGCAGTTAATCCTGGCCTGTTAGAAACATCAGAAGGCTGTAGACAAATACTGGGACAGCTACAACCAT
CCCTTCAGACAGGATCAGAAGAACTTAGATCATTATATAATACAGTAGCAACCCTCTATTGTGTGCATCA
AAGGATAGAGATAAAAGACACCAAGGAAGCTTTAGACAAGATAGAGGAAGAGCAAAACAAAAGTAAGACC
ACCGCACAGCAAGCGGCCGGCCGCTGATCTTCAGACCTGGAGGAGGAGATATGAGGGACAATTGGAGAAG
TGAATTATATAAATATAAAGTAGTAAAAATTGAACCATTAGGAGTAGCACCCACCAAGGCAAAGAGAAGA
GTGGTGCAGAGAGAAAAAAGAGCAGTGGGAATAGGAGCTTTGTTCCTTGGGTTCTTGGGAGCAGCAGGAA
GCACTATGGGCGCAGCGTCAATGACGCTGACGGTACAGGCCAGACAATTATTGTCTGGTATAGTGCAGCA
GCAGAACAATTTGCTGAGGGCTATTGAGGCGCAACAGCATCTGTTGCAACTCACAGTCTGGGGCATCAAG
CAGCTCCAGGCAAGAATCCTGGCTGTGGAAAGATACCTAAAGGATCAACAGCTCCTGGGGATTTGGGGTT
GCTCTGGAAAACTCATTTGCACCACTGCTGTGCCTTGGAATGCTAGTTGGAGTAATAAATCTCTGGAACA
GATTTGGAATCACACGACCTGGATGGAGTGGGACAGAGAAATTAACAATTACACAAGCTTAATACACTCC
TTAATTGAAGAATCGCAAAACCAGCAAGAAAAGAATGAACAAGAATTATTGGAATTAGATAAATGGGCAA
GTTTGTGGAATTGGTTTAACATAACAAATTGGCTGTGGTATATAAAATTATTCATAATGATAGTAGGAGG
CTTGGTAGGTTTAAGAATAGTTTTTGCTGTACTTTCTATAGTGAATAGAGTTAGGCAGGGATATTCACCA
TTATCGTTTCAGACCCACCTCCCAACCCCGAGGGGACCCGACAGGCCCGAAGGAATAGAAGAAGAAGGTG
GAGAGAGAGACAGAGACAGATCCATTCGATTAGTGAACGGATCGGCACTGCGTGCGCCAATTCTGCAGAC
AAATGGCAGTATTCATCCACAATTTTAAAAGAAAAGGGGGGATTGGGGGGTACAGTGCAGGGGAAAGAAT
AGTAGACATAATAGCAACAGACATACAAACTAAAGAATTACAAAAACAAATTACAAAAATTCAAAATTTT
CGGGTTTATTACAGGGACAGCAGAGATCCAGTTTGGTTAGTACCGGGCCCGCTCTAGAGATCCGACGCGC
CATCTCTAGGCCCGCGCCGGCCCCCTCGCACAGACTTGTGGGAGAAGCTCGGCTACTCCCCTGCCCCGGT
TAATTTGCATATAATATTTCCTAGTAACTATAGAGGCTTAATGTGCGATAAAAGACAGATAATCTGTTCT
TTTTAATACTAGCTACATTTTACATGATAGGCTTGGATTTCTATAAGAGATACAAATACTAAATTATTAT
TTTAAAAAACAGCACAAAAGGAAACTCACCCTAACTGTAAAGTAATTGTGTGTTTTGAGACTATAAATAT
CCCTTGGAGAAAAGCCTTGTTAACGCGCGGTGACCCTCGAGGTCGACGGTATCGATAAGCTCGCTTCACG
AGATTCCAGCAGGTCGAGGGACCTAATAACTTCGTATAGCATACATTATACGAAGTTATATTAAGGGTTC
CAAGCTTAAGCGGCCGCGTGGATAACCGTATTACCGCCATGCATGTCGTTACATAACTTACGGTAAATGG
CCCGCCTGGCTGACCGCCCAACGACCCCCGCCCATTGACGTCAATAATGACGTATGTTCCCATAGTAACG
CCAATAGGGACTTTCCATTGACGTCAATGGGTGGAGTATTTACGGTAAACTGCCCACTTGGCAGTACATC
AAGTGTATCATATGCCAAGTACGCCCCCTATTGACGTCAATGACGGTAAATGGCCCGCCTGGCATTATGC
CCAGTACATGACCTTATGGGACTTTCCTACTTGGCAGTACATCTACGTATTAGTCATCGCTATTACCATG
GTGATGCGGTTTTGGCAGTACATCAATGGGCGTGGATAGCGGTTTGACTCACGGGGATTTCCAAGTCTCC
ACCCCATTGACGTCAATGGGAGTTTGTTTTGGCACCAAAATCAACGGGACTTTCCAAAATGTCGTAACAA
CTCCGCCCCATTGACGCAAATGGGCGGTAGGCGTGTACGGTGGGAGGTCTATATAAGCAGAGCTCGTTTA
GTGAACCGTCAGATCGCCTGGAGACGCCATCCACGCTGTTTTGACCTCCATAGAAGACACCGGGACCGAT
CCAGCCTCCGGACTCTAGCCTAGGCCGCGGGACGGATAACAATTTCACACAGGAAACAGCTATGACCATT
AGGCCTATTTAGGTGACACTATAGAACAAGTTTGTACAGCCACCATGTATCCCTACGATGTGCCCGATTA
CGCTCCCAAGAAGAAGCCGACGCCCATCCAGCTGAACCCGACCCCCGATGGCTCGGCGGTTAACGGGACC
AGCTCGGCCGAGACCAACCTGGAGGCCTTGCAGAAGAAGCTGGAGGGGCTGGAGCTTGATGAGCAGCAGC
GGAAGCGCCTTGAGGCCTTTCTGACCCAGAAGCAGAAGGTGGGATCCGGCAGTAGCGGAAGCAGTGGTTC
TTCAAGCGTGATCAAGCCCGACATGAAAATCAAGCTGAGGATGGAGGGTGCCGTGAACGGTCACCCGTTT
GCGATCGAGGGCGTGGGACTGGGCAAGCCGTTCGAGGGAAAGCAAAGCATCGACCTCAAGGTGAAGGAGG
GCGGACCGCTGCCCTTCGCCTACGACATTCTGACCACTGCCTTCTGCTACGGTAATCGCGTCTTCGCAAA
GTATCCCGAAAACATCGTGGATTACTTTAAGCAGAGCTTCCCGGAGGGTTACTCCTGGGAGCGATCCATG
AACTACGAGGACGGAGGGATCTGCAACGCGACGAACGATATAACCTTGGACGGCGACTGCTACATTTACG
AAATTCGGTTCCGCGGCACCAATTTCCCAGCGAATGGCCCTGTAATGCAAAAACGCACGGTAAAGTGGGA
GCCCAGCACCGAGAACCTGTACGTCCGCGACGGAGTCCTGAAGGGAGACGTGATCATGGCGCTTTCATTG
GAAGGTGGCGGGCACTACAGATGCGATTTCAAGACGACCTATAAGGCGAAAAAGGTGGTCCAACTGCCGG
ACTACCATTTCGTCGACCACCACATCGAGATCAAGAGCCACGACAAAGACTATAGCAACGTGAATCTCCA
CGAGCATGCCGAGGCCCACAGCGAGCTGCCCAGGCAGGCCAAGGGCCTTAAGGGTTCCGGTACCGGAGAA
CTGAAGGATGATGACTTTGAGAAGATCAGTGAGCTGGGGGCCGGCAACGGTGGAGTGGTATTCAAGGTCT
CCCATAAGCCGTCTGGCCTAGTTATGGCCAGGAAGCTAATTCATCTGGAGATCAAACCCGCAATCCGGAA
CCAGATCATCCGGGAGCTGCAGGTGCTGCATGAGTGCAACTCCCCATACATCGTGGGCTTCTATGGGGCT
TTCTACAGTGACGGCGAGATCAGCATCTGCATGGAACACATGGATGGTGGGTCCTTGGATCAAGTTCTGA
AGAAAGCTGGAAGAATTCCTGAGCAAATTTTAGGAAAAGTTAGCATTGCTGTGATAAAAGGCCTGACATA
TCTTCGGGAGAAGCACAAGATTATGCACAGAGATGTCAAGCCTTCCAATATTCTAGTAAACTCCCGTGGA
GAAATCAAACTCTGTGATTTTGGGGTCAGCGGGCAACTAATTGACGACATGGCCAACGACTTTGTAGGCA
CAAGATCATACATGTCGCCCGAGAGACTCCAGGGGACTCACTACTCCGTGCAGTCGGACATCTGGAGCAT
GGGGCTCTCTCTGGTGGAGATGGCAGTTGGGAGATACCCCATCCCTCCTCCTGATGCCAAGGAACTGGAG
CTGCTGTTTACCGGTGGATGCCAGGTGGAGGGAGATGCAGCCGAAACGCCACCCAGGCCGAGGACCCCTG
GGAGGCCCCTTAGCTCATATGGAATGGACAGCGGCAGTGTGATTAAACCAGACATGAAGATCAAGCTGCG
TATGGAAGGCGCTGTAAATGGACACCCGTTCGCGATTGAAGGAGTTGGCCTTGGGAAGCCTTTCGAGGGA
AAACAGAGTATTGACCTTAAAGTCAAAGAAGGCGGACCTCTGCCTTTCGCCTATGACATCTTGACAACTG
CTTTCTGTTACGGCAACAGGGTATTCGCCAAATACCCAGAAAATATAGTAGACTATTTCAAGCAGTCGTT
TCCTGAGGGCTACTCTTGGGAACGAAGCATGAATTACGAAGACGGGGGCATTTGTAACGCGACAAACGAC
ATAACCCTGGATGGTGACTGTTATATCTATGAAATTCGATTTAGAGGTACGAACTTTCCTGCCAATGGTC
CAGTTATGCAGAAGAGGACTGTGAAATGGGAGCCATCCACTGAGAACTTGTATGTGCGTGATGGAGTGCT
GAAGGGTGATGTTATCATGGCTCTGTCGCTTGAAGGAGGTGGCCATTACCGATGTGACTTCAAAACTACT
TATAAAGCTAAGAAGGTTGTCCAGTTGCCAGACTATCACTTTGTGGACCACCACATTGAGATTAAAAGCC
ACGACAAAGATTACAGTAATGTTAATCTGCATGAGCACGCCGAAGCGCATTCTGAGCTGCCGAGGCAGGC
CAAGCGACGTACGCCTCCCATGGCAATTTTTGAGTTGTTGGATTATATAGTCAATGAGCCTCCTCCAAAA
TTGCCCAGTGGAGTATTCAGTCTGGAGTTTCAAGATTTTGTGAATAAATGCTTAATAAAGAACCCTGCAG
AGAGAGCAGATCTAAAGCAGCTTCTGGTTCACGCTTTCATCAAGAGATCTGATGCCGAGGAAGTAGACTT
CGCAGGTTGGCTCTGCTCCACCATTGGGCTTAACCAGCCCAGCACACCAACCCATGCCGCTAGCATCTGA
ACGCGTGATTTTAAAAGAAAAGGGGGGACTGGAAGGGCTAATTCACTCCCACTGCTTTTTGCCTGTACTG
GGTCTCTCTGGTTAGACCAGATCTGAGCCTGGGAGCTCTCTGGCTAACTAGGGAACCCACTGCTTAAGCC
TCAATAAAGCTTGCCTTGAGTGCTTCAAGTAGTGTGTGCCCGTCTGTTGTGTGACTCTGGTAACTAGAGA
TCCCTCAGACCCTTTTAGTCAGTGTGGAAAATCTCTAGCAGCATGTGAGCAAAAGGCCAGCAAAAGGCCA
GGAACCGTAAAAAGGCCGCGTTGCTGGCGTTTTTCCATAGGCTCCGCCCCCCTGACGAGCATCACAAAAA
TCGACGCTCAAGTCAGAGGTGGCGAAACCCGACAGGACTATAAAGATACCAGGCGTTTCCCCCTGGAAGC
TCCCTCGTGCGCTCTCCTGTTCCGACCCTGCCGCTTACCGGATACCTGTCCGCCTTTCTCCCTTCGGGAA
GCGTGGCGCTTTCTCATAGCTCACGCTGTAGGTATCTCAGTTCGGTGTAGGTCGTTCGCTCCAAGCTGGG
CTGTGTGCACGAACCCCCCGTTCAGCCCGACCGCTGCGCCTTATCCGGTAACTATCGTCTTGAGTCCAAC
CCGGTAAGACACGACTTATCGCCACTGGCAGCAGCCACTGGTAACAGGATTAGCAGAGCGAGGTATGTAG
GCGGTGCTACAGAGTTCTTGAAGTGGTGGCCTAACTACGGCTACACTAGAAGAACAGTATTTGGTATCTG
CGCTCTGCTGAAGCCAGTTACCTTCGGAAAAAGAGTTGGTAGCTCTTGATCCGGCAAACAAACCACCGCT
GGTAGCGGTGGTTTTTTTGTTTGCAAGCAGCAGATTACGCGCAGAAAAAAAGGATCTCAAGAAGATCCTT
TGATCTTTTCTACGGGGTCTGACGCTCAGTGGAACGAAAACTCACGTTAAGGGATTTTGGTCATGAGATT
ATCAAAAAGGATCTTCACCTAGATCCTTTTAAATTAAAAATGAAGTTTTAAATCAATCTAAAGTATATAT
GAGTAAACTTGGTCTGACAGTTACCAATGCTTAATCAGTGAGGCACCTATCTCAGCGATCTGTCTATTTC
GTTCATCCATAGTTGCCTGACTCCCCGTCGTGTAGATAACTACGATACGGGAGGGCTTACCATCTGGCCC
CAGTGCTGCAATGATACCGCGAGACCCACGCTCACCGGCTCCAGATTTATCAGCAATAAACCAGCCAGCC
GGAAGGGCCGAGCGCAGAAGTGGTCCTGCAACTTTATCCGCCTCCATCCAGTCTATTAATTGTTGCCGGG
AAGCTAGAGTAAGTAGTTCGCCAGTTAATAGTTTGCGCAACGTTGTTGCCATTGCTACAGGCATCGTGGT
GTCACGCTCGTCGTTTGGTATGGCTTCATTCAGCTCCGGTTCCCAACGATCAAGGCGAGTTACATGATCC
CCCATGTTGTGCAAAAAAGCGGTTAGCTCCTTCGGTCCTCCGATCGTTGTCAGAAGTAAGTTGGCCGCAG
TGTTATCACTCATGGTTATGGCAGCACTGCATAATTCTCTTACTGTCATGCCATCCGTAAGATGCTTTTC
TGTGACTGGTGAGTACTCAACCAAGTCATTCTGAGAATAGTGTATGCGGCGACCGAGTTGCTCTTGCCCG
GCGTCAATACGGGATAATACCGCGCCACATAGCAGAACTTTAAAAGTGCTCATCATTGGAAAACGTTCTT
CGGGGCGAAAACTCTCAAGGATCTTACCGCTGTTGAGATCCAGTTCGATGTAACCCACTCGTGCACCCAA
CTGATCTTCAGCATCTTTTACTTTCACCAGCGTTTCTGGGTGAGCAAAAACAGGAAGGCAAAATGCCGCA
AAAAAGGGAATAAGGGCGACACGGAAATGTTGAATACTCATACTCTTCCTTTTTCAATATTATTGAAGCA
TTTATCAGGGTTATTGTCTCATGAGCGGATACATATTTGAATGTATTTAGAAAAATAAACAAATAGGGGT
TCCGCGCACATTTCCCCGAAAAGTGCCACCTGAC
Features (pLannotate 1.2.2; 25 found; start..end, strand, type, name):
     63..366     +  enhancer       CMV enhancer: human cytomegalovirus immediate early enhancer
    367..566     +  promoter       CMV promoter: human cytomegalovirus (CMV) immediate early promoter
    584..764     +  LTR            5' LTR (truncated): truncated 5' long terminal repeat (LTR) from HIV-1
    811..936     +  misc_feature   HIV-1 Ψ: packaging signal of human immunodeficiency virus type 1
    920..1258    +  CDS            HIV-1 gag (fragment): gag protein from human immunodeficiency virus 1; gag
   1433..1666    +  misc_feature   RRE: The Rev response element (RRE) of HIV-1 allows for Rev-dependent mRNA export from the nucleus to the cytoplasm.
   2043..2143    +  CDS            Rev (fragment): human immunodeficiency virus 1 (HIV-1) Rev protein; rev; enhances nuclear export of unspliced and incompletely spliced viral mRNAs
   2193..2310    +  misc_feature   cPPT/CTS: central polypurine tract and central termination sequence of HIV-1
   2369..2681    +  promoter       U6 promoter: RNA polymerase III promoter for mouse U6 snRNA (Das et al., 1988)
   2694..2721    -  misc_feature   MCS (fragment): pBluescript multiple cloning site
   2756..2789    +  protein_bind   loxP: Cre-mediated recombination occurs in the 8-bp core sequence (GCATACAT). Cre recombinase
   2847..3150    +  enhancer       CMV enhancer: human cytomegalovirus immediate early enhancer
   3151..3354    +  promoter       CMV promoter: human cytomegalovirus (CMV) immediate early promoter
   3507..3525    +  promoter       SP6 promoter: promoter for bacteriophage SP6 RNA polymerase
   3578..3754    +  CDS            MAP2K2 (fragment): MP2K2_HUMAN - Also known as MEK2, MKK2, PRKMK2. Experimental evidence at protein level: Swiss-Prot protein existence level 1. Catalyzes the concomitant phosphorylation of a threonine and a tyrosine residue in a Thr-Glu-Tyr sequence located in MAP kinases. Activates the ERK1 and ERK2 MAP kinases (By similarity). Activates BRAF in a KSR1 or KSR2-dependent manner; by binding to KSR1 or KSR2 releases the inhibitory intramolecular interaction between KSR1 or KSR2 protein kinase and N-terminal domains which promotes KSR1 or KSR2-BRAF dimerization and BRAF activation (PubMed:29433126). From Homo sapi
   3785..4453    +  CDS            PDM1-4: PDM1-4 is a fluorescent protein published in 2010, derived from Echinophyllia sp. SC22. It is reported to be a tetramer.
   4469..5161    +  CDS            mek-2 (fragment): MEK2_CAEEL - Experimental evidence at protein level: Swiss-Prot protein existence level 1. Functions in the let-60 Ras signaling pathway; acts downstream of lin-45 raf kinase, but before the sur-1/mpk-1 gene product in controlling vulval cell differentiation (PubMed:7729690). Required for progression of developing oocytes through the pachytene stage (PubMed:19826475). Plays a role in responses to M.nematophilum- mediated bacterial infection by promoting tail swelling and preventing constipation (PubMed:15268855). Involved in fluid homeostasis (PubMed:11689700). Positively regulates lifespan up
   5216..5884    +  CDS            PDM1-4: PDM1-4 is a fluorescent protein published in 2010, derived from Echinophyllia sp. SC22. It is reported to be a tetramer.
   5900..6100    +  CDS            byr1 (fragment): BYR1_SCHPO - Also known as ste1. Experimental evidence at protein level: Swiss-Prot protein existence level 1. Serine/threonine protein kinase involved in conjugation and sporulation. It is thought that it is phosphorylated by the byr2 protein kinase and that it can phosphorylate the spk1 kinase. When bound to bob1, is involved in the regulation of sexual differentiation. From Schizosaccharomyces pombe (strain 972 / ATCC 24843) (Fission yeast).
   6169..6188    +  misc_feature   cPPT/CTS (fragment): central polypurine tract and central termination sequence of HIV-1
   6190..6211    +  LTR            3' LTR (fragment): 3' long terminal repeat (LTR) from HIV-1
   6230..6410    +  LTR            5' LTR (truncated): truncated 5' long terminal repeat (LTR) from HIV-1
   6472..7060    -  rep_origin     ori: high-copy-number ColE1/pMB1/pBR322/pUC origin of replication
   7231..8091    -  CDS            AmpR: β-lactamase; bla; confers resistance to ampicillin, carbenicillin, and related antibiotics
   8092..8196    -  promoter       AmpR promoter: bla
