[The description below was written by a language model from this plasmid's Addgene catalogue record and pLannotate feature annotations shown in this document.]
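Description:
pLL3.7m-psMEK1 is a lentiviral transfer plasmid for expressing a photoswitchable form of human MEK1 (MAP2K1) in mammalian cells. It is built on pLL3.7m, a LentiLox 3.7 derivative in which the 5' and 3' untranslated regions of the HIV transcript were shortened while keeping the elements needed for packaging. In bacteria it is maintained through a high-copy ColE1/pUC-type origin and selected with ampicillin via the β-lactamase gene. The viral portion begins with a CMV enhancer/promoter fused to a truncated HIV-1 5' LTR, which drives transcription of the genomic RNA. This is followed by the Ψ packaging signal with a gag fragment, the Rev response element for Rev-dependent nuclear export, and the cPPT/CTS. It ends in a short 3' LTR fragment and a truncated LTR segment. A mouse U6 promoter, a cloning-site remnant and a single annotated loxP site are carried over from the parent vector; no shRNA insert is recorded.

The payload is driven by an internal CMV enhancer/promoter. According to the record, psMEK1 carries an N-terminal HA tag and is fused to pdDronpa, a photodissociable dimeric Dronpa variant. The feature table shows the kinase coding sequence in three segments interrupted by two copies of a Dronpa-family fluorescent protein. The automated annotation labels these copies PDM1-4 and assigns the kinase pieces to MEK homologues from other species, which most likely reflects similarity matches rather than the true origin. In this single-chain design, association of the two pdDronpa domains is expected to cage the kinase, and light-induced dissociation to relieve it. The construct is used for optical control of MEK/ERK signalling in transfected or transduced cells.
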