Addgene plasmid #89361: pLL3.7m-psMEK1
Purpose: A lenti-viral vector expressing photoswitchable MEK1 in mammalian cells
Depositing lab: Michael Lin. Depositing organization: Stanford University. Publication: Optical control of cell signaling by single-chain photoswitchable kinases. Zhou XX, Fan LZ, Li P, Shen K, Lin MZ. Science. 2017 Feb 24;355(6327):836-842. doi: 10.1126/science.aah3605. PubMed 28232577.
Backbone
  Vector backbone: pLL3.7m
  Backbone manufacturer: Luk Parijs
  Backbone size w/o insert (bp): 6500
  Modifications to backbone: 5' and 3' UTRs of HIV transcript reduced while retaining essential packaging elements
  Vector type: Mammalian Expression, Lentiviral
Growth in bacteria
  Bacterial resistance: Ampicillin, 100 μg/mL
  Growth temperature: 37°C
  Growth strain: NEB Stable
  Copy number: High Copy
Gene/Insert
  Gene/Insert name: psMEK1 (alt names: photoswitchable MEK1; photoswitchable MAPKK1; photoswitchable MAP2K1)
  Species: H. sapiens (human), Synthetic
  Entrez Gene: MAP2K1 (a.k.a. CFC3, MAPKK1, MEK1, MEL, MKK1, PRKMK1)
  Promoter: CMV
  Tag / fusion protein: pdDronpa; Human influenza hemagglutinin (HA) tag (N terminal on insert)
  Cloning method: Gibson Cloning
  Sequencing primers: 5′ CGGATAACAATTTCACACAG; 3′ CGGCCTTTTTACGGTTCCTG
Terms and licenses: Academic/Nonprofit Terms; Industry Terms: Not Available to Industry
How to cite: pLL3.7m-psMEK1 was a gift from Michael Lin (Addgene plasmid # 89361 ; http://n2t.net/addgene:89361 ; RRID:Addgene_89361)
